>Addgene plasmid #113498 | pcDNA5FRT/TO-RNF185-GFP | addgene full sequence | sequence record 218592 | Addgene NGS Result
GCTTGACCGACAATTGCATGAAGAATCTGCTTAGGGTTAGGCGTTTTGCGCTGCTTCGCGATGTACGGGC
CAGATATACGCGTTGACATTGATTATTGACTAGTTATTAATAGTAATCAATTACGGGGTCATTAGTTCAT
AGCCCATATATGGAGTTCCGCGTTACATAACTTACGGTAAATGGCCCGCCTGGCTGACCGCCCAACGACC
CCCGCCCATTGACGTCAATAATGACGTATGTTCCCATAGTAACGCCAATAGGGACTTTCCATTGACGTCA
ATGGGTGGAGTATTTACGGTAAACTGCCCACTTGGCAGTACATCAAGTGTATCATATGCCAAGTACGCCC
CCTATTGACGTCAATGACGGTAAATGGCCCGCCTGGCATTATGCCCAGTACATGACCTTATGGGACTTTC
CTACTTGGCAGTACATCTACGTATTAGTCATCGCTATTACCATGGTGATGCGGTTTTGGCAGTACATCAA
TGGGCGTGGATAGCGGTTTGACTCACGGGGATTTCCAAGTCTCCACCCCATTGACGTCAATGGGAGTTTG
TTTTGGCACCAAAATCAACGGGACTTTCCAAAATGTCGTAACAACTCCGCCCCATTGACGCAAATGGGCG
GTAGGCGTGTACGGTGGGAGGTCTATATAAGCAGAGCTCTCCCTATCAGTGATAGAGATCTCCCTATCAG
TGATAGAGATCGTCGACGAGCTCGTTTAGTGAACCGTCAGATCGCCTGGAGACGCCATCCACGCTGTTTT
GACCTCCATAGAAGACACCGGGACCGATCCAGCCTCCGGACTCTAGCGTTTAAACTTAAGCTTGGTACCG
AGCTCGGATCCACTAGTCCAGTGTGGTGGAATTCTGCAGATATCAACAAGTTTGTACAAAAAAGTTGGCA
TGGCAAGCAAGGGGCCCTCGGCCTCTGCATCTCCTGAGAACTCCAGTGCAGGGGGGCCCAGTGGGAGCAG
CAATGGCGCTGGCGAGAGCGGAGGGCAGGACAGCACTTTCGAGTGCAACATCTGCTTGGACACAGCCAAG
GATGCCGTCATCAGCCTGTGTGGCCACCTCTTCTGTTGGCCGTGTTTACATCAGTGGTTGGAGACCAGAC
CTAACAGACAGGTGTGTCCTGTTTGCAAAGCTGGCATCAGCCGAGACAAGGTCATCCCCCTCTATGGAAG
GGGCAGCACTGGGCAACAGGACCCCAGAGAGAAGACCCCTCCTCGTCCTCAAGGACAGAGGCCAGAGCCG
GAGAATAGAGGGGGATTTCAAGGATTTGGATTTGGAGATGGTGGCTTCCAGATGTCTTTTGGAATTGGGG
CATTTCCCTTTGGGATATTTGCCACAGCATTTAATATAAATGATGGGCGGCCTCCTCCAGCTGTCCCTGG
GACACCCCAGTATGTGGACGAGCAGTTCCTGTCACGCCTCTTCCTATTTGTGGCCCTGGTGATCATGTTC
TGGCTCCTGATTGCCTACCCAACTTTCTTGTACAAAGTGGTTGATATCAAGGCCGCCGACATCACCAGCC
TGTACAAGAAAGTGGGGATGGTGAGCAAGGGCGAGGAGCTGTTCACCGGGGTGGTGCCCATCCTGGTCGA
GCTGGACGGCGACGTAAACGGCCACAAGTTCAGCGTGTCCGGCGAGGGCGAGGGCGATGCCACCTACGGC
AAGCTGACCCTGAAGTTCATCTGCACCACCGGCAAGCTGCCCGTGCCCTGGCCCACCCTCGTGACCACCC
TGACCTACGGCGTGCAGTGCTTCAGCCGCTACCCCGACCACATGAAGCAGCACGACTTCTTCAAGTCCGC
CATGCCCGAAGGCTACGTCCAGGAGCGCACCATCTTCTTCAAGGACGACGGCAACTACAAGACCCGCGCC
GAGGTGAAGTTCGAGGGCGACACCCTGGTGAACCGCATCGAGCTGAAGGGCATCGACTTCAAGGAGGACG
GCAACATCCTGGGGCACAAGCTGGAGTACAACTACAACAGCCACAACGTCTATATCATGGCCGACAAGCA
GAAGAACGGCATCAAGGTGAACTTCAAGATCCGCCACAACATCGAGGACGGCAGCGTGCAGCTCGCCGAC
CACTACCAGCAGAACACCCCCATCGGCGACGGCCCCGTGCTGCTGCCCGACAACCACTACCTGAGCACCC
AGTCCGCCCTGAGCAAAGACCCCAACGAGAAGCGCGATCACATGGTCCTGCTGGAGTTCGTGACCGCCGC
CGGGATCACTCTCGGCATGGACGAGCTGTACAAGTGACTCGAGTCTAGAGGGCCCGTTTAAACCCGCTGA
TCAGCCTCGACTGTGCCTTCTAGTTGCCAGCCATCTGTTGTTTGCCCCTCCCCCGTGCCTTCCTTGACCC
TGGAAGGTGCCACTCCCACTGTCCTTTCCTAATAAAATGAGGAAATTGCATCGCATTGTCTGAGTAGGTG
TCATTCTATTCTGGGGGGTGGGGTGGGGCAGGACAGCAAGGGGGAGGATTGGGAAGACAATAGCAGGCAT
GCTGGGGATGCGGTGGGCTCTATGGCTTCTGAGGCGGAAAGAACCAGCTGGGGCTCTAGGGGGTATCCCC
[124 nt withheld, positions 2591-2714]
C
[91 nt withheld, positions 2716-2806]
AGGGTGATGGTTCACGTACCTAGAAGTTCCTATTCCGAAGTTCCTATTCTCTAGAAAGTATAGGAACTTC
CTTGGCCAAAAAGCCTGAACTCACCGCGACGTCTGTCGAGAAGTTTCTGATCGAAAAGTTCGACAGCGTC
TCCGACCTGATGCAGCTCTCGGAGGGCGAAGAATCTCGTGCTTTCAGCTTCGATGTAGGAGGGCGTGGAT
ATGTCCTGCGGGTAAATAGCTGCGCCGATGGTTTCTACAAAGATCGTTATGTTTATCGGCACTTTGCATC
GGCCGCGCTCCCGATTCCGGAAGTGCTTGACATTGGGGAATTCAGCGAGAGCCTGACCTATTGCATCTCC
CGCCGTGCACAGGGTGTCACGTTGCAAGACCTGCCTGAAACCGAACTGCCCGCTGTTCTGCAGCCGGTCG
CGGAGGCCATGGATGCGATCGCTGCGGCCGATCTTAGCCAGACGAGCGGGTTCGGCCCATTCGGACCGCA
AGGAATCGGTCAATACACTACATGGCGTGATTTCATATGCGCGATTGCTGATCCCCATGTGTATCACTGG
CAAACTGTGATGGACGACACCGTCAGTGCGTCCGTCGCGCAGGCTCTCGATGAGCTGATGCTTTGGGCCG
AGGACTGCCCCGAAGTCCGGCACCTCGTGCACGCGGATTTCGGCTCCAACAATGTCCTGACGGACAATGG
CCGCATAACAGCGGTCATTGACTGGAGCGAGGCGATGTTCGGGGATTCCCAATACGAGGTCGCCAACATC
TTCTTCTGGAGGCCGTGGTTGGCTTGTATGGAGCAGCAGACGCGCTACTTCGAGCGGAGGCATCCGGAGC
TTGCAGGATCGCCGCGGCTCCGGGCGTATATGCTCCGCATTGGTCTTGACCAACTCTATCAGAGCTTGGT
TGACGGCAATTTCGATGATGCAGCTTGGGCGCAGGGTCGATGCGACGCAATCGTCCGATCCGGAGCCGGG
ACTGTCGGGCGTACACAAATCGCCCGCAGAAGCGCGGCCGTCTGGACCGATGGCTGTGTAGAAGTACTCG
CCGATAGTGGAAACCGACGCCCCAGCACTCGTCCGAGGGCAAAGGAATAGCACGTACTACGAGATTTCGA
TTCCACCGCCGCCTTCTATGAAAGGTTGGGCTTCGGAATCGTTTTCCGGGACGCCGGCTGGATGATCCTC
CAGCGCGGGGATCTCATGCTGGAGTTCTTCGCCCACCCCAACTTGTTTATTGCAGCTTATAATGGTTACA
AATAAAGCAATAGCATCACAAATTTCACAAATAAAGCATTTTTTTCACTGCATTCTAGTTGTGGTTTGTC
CAAACTCATCAATGTATCTTATCATGTCTGTATACCGTCGACCTCTAGCTAGAGCTTGGCGTAATCATGG
TCATAGCTGTTTCCTGTGTGAAATTGTTATCCGCTCACAATTCCACACAACATACGAGCCGGAAGCATAA
AGTGTAAAGCCTGGGGTGCCTAATGAGTGAGCTAACTCACATTAATTGCGTTGCGCTCACTGCCCGCTTT
CCAGTCGGGAAACCTGTCGTGCCAGCTGCATTAATGAATCGGCCAACGCGCGGGGAGAGGCGGTTTGCGT
ATTGGGCGCTCTTCCGCTTCCTCGCTCACTGACTCGCTGCGCTCGGTCGTTCGGCTGCGGCGAGCGGTAT
CAGCTCACTCAAAGGCGGTAATACGGTTATCCACAGAATCAGGGGATAACGCAGGAAAGAACATGTGAGC
AAAAGGCCAGCAAAAGGCCAGGAACCGTAAAAAGGCCGCGTTGCTGGCGTTTTTCCATAGGCTCCGCCCC
CCTGACGAGCATCACAAAAATCGACGCTCAAGTCAGAGGTGGCGAAACCCGACAGGACTATAAAGATACC
AGGCGTTTCCCCCTGGAAGCTCCCTCGTGCGCTCTCCTGTTCCGACCCTGCCGCTTACCGGATACCTGTC
CGCCTTTCTCCCTTCGGGAAGCGTGGCGCTTTCTCATAGCTCACGCTGTAGGTATCTCAGTTCGGTGTAG
GTCGTTCGCTCCAAGCTGGGCTGTGTGCACGAACCCCCCGTTCAGCCCGACCGCTGCGCCTTATCCGGTA
ACTATCGTCTTGAGTCCAACCCGGTAAGACACGACTTATCGCCACTGGCAGCAGCCACTGGTAACAGGAT
TAGCAGAGCGAGGTATGTAGGCGGTGCTACAGAGTTCTTGAAGTGGTGGCCTAACTACGGCTACACTAGA
AGAACAGTATTTGGTATCTGCGCTCTGCTGAAGCCAGTTACCTTCGGAAAAAGAGTTGGTAGCTCTTGAT
CCGGCAAACAAACCACCGCTGGTAGCGGTGGTTTTTTTGTTTGCAAGCAGCAGATTACGCGCAGAAAAAA
AGGATCTCAAGAAGATCCTTTGATCTTTTCTACGGGGTCTGACGCTCAGTGGAACGAAAACTCACGTTAA
GGGATTTTGGTCATGAGATTATCAAAAAGGATCTTCACCTAGATCCTTTTAAATTAAAAATGAAGTTTTA
AATCAATCTAAAGTATATATGAGTAAACTTGGTCTGACAGTTACCAATGCTTAATCAGTGAGGCACCTAT
CTCAGCGATCTGTCTATTTCGTTCATCCATAGTTGCCTGACTCCCCGTCGTGTAGATAACTACGATACGG
GAGGGCTTACCATCTGGCCCCAGTGCTGCAATGATACCGCGAGACCCACGCTCACCGGCTCCAGATTTAT
CAGCAATAAACCAGCCAGCCGGAAGGGCCGAGCGCAGAAGTGGTCCTGCAACTTTATCCGCCTCCATCCA
GTCTATTAATTGTTGCCGGGAAGCTAGAGTAAGTAGTTCGCCAGTTAATAGTTTGCGCAACGTTGTTGCC
ATTGCTACAGGCATCGTGGTGTCACGCTCGTCGTTTGGTATGGCTTCATTCAGCTCCGGTTCCCAACGAT
CAAGGCGAGTTACATGATCCCCCATGTTGTGCAAAAAAGCGGTTAGCTCCTTCGGTCCTCCGATCGTTGT
CAGAAGTAAGTTGGCCGCAGTGTTATCACTCATGGTTATGGCAGCACTGCATAATTCTCTTACTGTCATG
CCATCCGTAAGATGCTTTTCTGTGACTGGTGAGTACTCAACCAAGTCATTCTGAGAATAGTGTATGCGGC
GACCGAGTTGCTCTTGCCCGGCGTCAATACGGGATAATACCGCGCCACATAGCAGAACTTTAAAAGTGCT
CATCATTGGAAAACGTTCTTCGGGGCGAAAACTCTCAAGGATCTTACCGCTGTTGAGATCCAGTTCGATG
TAACCCACTCGTGCACCCAACTGATCTTCAGCATCTTTTACTTTCACCAGCGTTTCTGGGTGAGCAAAAA
CAGGAAGGCAAAATGCCGCAAAAAAGGGAATAAGGGCGACACGGAAATGTTGAATACTCATACTCTTCCT
TTTTCAATATTATTGAAGCATTTATCAGGGTTATTGTCTCATGAGCGGATACATATTTGAATGTATTTAG
AAAAATAAACAAATAGGGGTTCCGCGCACATTTCCCCGAAAAGTGCCACCTGACGTCGACGGATCGGGAG
ATCTCCCGATCCCCTATGGTGCACTCTCAGTACAATCTGCTCTGATGCCGCATAGTTAAGCCAGTATCTG
CTCCCTGCTTGTGTGTTGGAGGTCGCTGAGTAGTGCGCGAGCAAAATTTAAGCTACAACAAGGCAAG
Features (pLannotate 1.2.2; 24 found; start..end, strand, type, name):
     85..464     +  enhancer       CMV enhancer: human cytomegalovirus immediate early enhancer
    465..668     +  promoter       CMV promoter: human cytomegalovirus (CMV) immediate early promoter
    670..689     +  promoter       PLtetO-1 promoter (fragment): modified phage lambda PL promoter with tet operator sites (Lutz and Bujard, 1997)
    691..710     +  promoter       PLtetO-1 promoter (fragment): modified phage lambda PL promoter with tet operator sites (Lutz and Bujard, 1997)
    718..751     +  promoter       TRE3GV promoter (fragment): 3rd-generation Tet-responsive promoter that can be activated by binding of Tet-On® 3G, optimized for retroviral and lentiviral vectors
    887..904     +  protein_bind   attB1 (fragment): mutant version of attB; core recombination site for the Gateway® BP reaction BP Clonase™
    910..1485    +  CDS            RNF185: RN185_HUMAN - Experimental evidence at protein level: Swiss-Prot protein existence level 1. E3 ubiquitin-protein ligase that regulates selective mitochondrial autophagy by mediating 'Lys-63'-linked polyubiquitination of BNIP1 (PubMed:21931693). Acts in the endoplasmic reticulum (ER)- associated degradation (ERAD) pathway, which targets misfolded proteins that accumulate in the endoplasmic reticulum (ER) for ubiquitination and subsequent proteasome-mediated degradation (PubMed:27485036). Protects cells from ER stress-induced apoptosis (PubMed:27485036). Responsible for the cotranslational ubiqu
   1487..1511    -  protein_bind   attB2: mutant version of attB; recombination site for the Gateway® BP reaction BP Clonase™
   1558..2274    +  CDS            EGFP: EGFP is a basic (constitutively fluorescent) green fluorescent protein published in 1996, derived from Aequorea victoria. It is reported to be a rapidly-maturing weak dimer with moderate acid sensitivity.
   2321..2545    +  polyA_signal   bGH poly(A) signal: bovine growth hormone polyadenylation signal
   2549..2570    +  promoter       SV40 promoter (fragment): SV40 enhancer and early promoter
   2591..2824    +  rep_origin     f1 ori (fragment) (sequence partly withheld): f1 bacteriophage origin of replication; arrow indicates direction of (+) strand synthesis
   2829..2876    +  protein_bind   FRT: FLP-mediated recombination occurs in the 8-bp core sequence TCTAGAAA (Turan and Bode, 2011). FLP recombinase from the Saccharomyces cerevisiae 2μ plasmid
   2884..3906    +  CDS            HygR: aminoglycoside phosphotransferase from E. coli; aph(4)-Ia; confers resistance to hygromycin
   3916..4041    +  CDS            ble (fragment): BLE_KLEPN - Experimental evidence at protein level: Swiss-Prot protein existence level 1. Binding protein with a strong affinity to the bleomycin family of antibiotics. Binds to CL990; an antimitotic-antibiotic compound. From Klebsiella pneumoniae.
   4036..4157    +  polyA_signal   SV40 poly(A) signal: SV40 polyadenylation signal
   4230..4246    -  protein_bind   lac operator: The lac repressor binds to the lac operator to inhibit transcription in E. coli. This inhibition can be relieved by adding lactose or isopropyl-β-D-thiogalactopyranoside (IPTG). lac repressor encoded by lacI
   4254..4284    -  promoter       lac promoter: promoter for the E. coli lac operon
   4299..4320    -  protein_bind   CAP binding site: CAP binding activates transcription in the presence of cAMP. E. coli catabolite activator protein
   4333..4425    -  CDS            lacI (fragment): lac repressor; lacI; The lac repressor binds to the lac operator to inhibit transcription in E. coli. This inhibition can be relieved by adding lactose or isopropyl-β-D-thiogalactopyranoside (IPTG).
   4608..5196    -  rep_origin     ori: high-copy-number ColE1/pMB1/pBR322/pUC origin of replication
   5367..6227    -  CDS            AmpR: β-lactamase; bla; confers resistance to ampicillin, carbenicillin, and related antibiotics
   6228..6332    -  promoter       AmpR promoter: bla
   6391..6443    -  misc_feature   bom (fragment): basis of mobility region from pBR322
