[The description below was written by a language model from this plasmid's Addgene catalogue record and pLannotate feature annotations shown in this document.]
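Description:
pcDNA5FRT/TO-RNF185-GFP is a mammalian expression plasmid built on the Gateway-adapted pcDNA5-FRT-TO-cGFP-GW backbone and encodes wild-type human RNF185, an E3 ubiquitin-protein ligase linked to ER-associated degradation and selective mitochondrial autophagy, fused at its C terminus to GFP. It is propagated in E. coli through a high-copy ColE1/pUC-type origin and selected with ampicillin via the β-lactamase gene. The feature table also picks up remnants of an f1 origin, lac regulatory elements and a bom region from the backbone.

Expression is driven by the CMV enhancer and immediate-early promoter. Two short tet operator matches lie directly downstream of the promoter, which is the "TO" arrangement that makes transcription repressible by Tet repressor and inducible with tetracycline or doxycycline in cells that express the repressor. The RNF185 coding sequence was inserted by Gateway recombination and sits between attB1 and attB2 sites. It lacks a stop codon, so translation continues through the attB2 linker into the backbone-encoded EGFP, and the transcript ends at the bGH polyadenylation signal.

Downstream, an FRT site directly precedes a hygromycin resistance gene with an SV40 poly(A) signal and no annotated promoter of its own. This layout is typical of vectors designed for FLP-mediated integration into a host line carrying a genomic FRT site, where integration places the marker behind a resident promoter and allows hygromycin selection of isogenic stable lines. The construct suits inducible or transient expression of fluorescently tagged RNF185 for localisation or interaction studies. The sequenced record (about 6.5 kb) is shorter than the listed empty backbone, presumably because the Gateway cassette was replaced by the smaller insert.
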