Addgene plasmid #113498: pcDNA5FRT/TO-RNF185-GFP
Purpose: Expression of human RNF185 with C-terminal GFP tag
Depositing lab: Hemmo Meyer. Depositing organization: Universitaet Duisburg-Essen. Publication: AP-SWATH reveals direct involvement of VCP/p97 in integrated stress response signaling through facilitating CReP/PPP1R15B degradation. Hulsmann J, Kravic B, Weith M, Gstaiger M, Aebersold RH, Collins BC, Meyer H. Mol Cell Proteomics. 2018 Mar 29. pii: RA117.000471. doi: 10.1074/mcp.RA117.000471. PubMed 29599191.
Backbone
  Vector backbone: pcDNA5-FRT-TO-cGFP-GW
  Backbone size w/o insert (bp): 7590
  Vector type: Mammalian Expression
  Selectable markers: Hygromycin
Growth in bacteria
  Bacterial resistance: Ampicillin, 100 μg/mL
  Growth temperature: 37°C
  Growth strain: DH5alpha
  Copy number: High Copy
Gene/Insert
  Gene/Insert name: RNF185 (alt name: E3 ubiquitin-protein ligase RNF185)
  Species: H. sapiens (human)
  Mutation: wildtype without stop codon
  Entrez Gene: RNF185
  Promoter: CMV
  Tag / fusion protein: GFP (C terminal on backbone)
  Cloning method: Gateway Cloning
  Sequencing primers: 5′ CMV-F; 3′ BGH-rev
Terms and licenses: Academic/Nonprofit Terms; Industry Terms: Not Available to Industry
How to cite: pcDNA5FRT/TO-RNF185-GFP was a gift from Hemmo Meyer (Addgene plasmid # 113498 ; http://n2t.net/addgene:113498 ; RRID:Addgene_113498)
